Addgene plasmid #74778: MSCV-dGFP-JARID1C A388P
Purpose: retroviral expression of JARID1C A388P
Depositing lab: Giovanni Tonon. Depositing organization: Ospedale San Raffaele. Publication: Histone demethylase JARID1C inactivation triggers genomic instability in sporadic renal cancer. Rondinelli B, Rosano D, Antonini E, Frenquelli M, Montanini L, Huang D, Segalla S, Yoshihara K, Amin SB, Lazarevic D, The BT, Verhaak RG, Futreal PA, Di Croce L, Chin L, Cittaro D, Tonon G. J Clin Invest. 2015 Dec;125(12):4625-37. doi: 10.1172/JCI81040. Epub 2015 Nov 9. PubMed 26551685.
Backbone
  Vector backbone: MSCV
  Vector type: Mammalian Expression, Retroviral
  Selectable markers: GFP
Growth in bacteria
  Bacterial resistance: Ampicillin, 100 μg/mL
  Growth temperature: 37°C
  Growth strain: NEB Stable
  Copy number: Unknown
Gene/Insert
  Gene/Insert name: JARID1C
  Species: H. sapiens (human)
  Mutation: A388P
  Entrez Gene: KDM5C (a.k.a. DXS1272E, JARID1C, MRX13, MRXJ, MRXSCJ, MRXSJ, SMCX, XE169)
  Cloning method: Unknown
  Sequencing primers: 5′ pLXSN-5; 3′ MSCV-rev
Terms and licenses: Academic/Nonprofit Terms; Industry Terms: Not Available to Industry
Depositor comments: GFP is driven by a separate promoter (UBC promoter), and is used only to track cells and the efficiency of infection/transfection.
How to cite: MSCV-dGFP-JARID1C A388P was a gift from Giovanni Tonon (Addgene plasmid # 74778 ; http://n2t.net/addgene:74778 ; RRID:Addgene_74778)
