[The description below was written by a language model from this plasmid's Addgene catalogue record.]
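Description:
MSCV-dGFP-JARID1C A388P is a retroviral mammalian expression plasmid built on the MSCV (murine stem cell virus) backbone. It is propagated in bacteria under ampicillin selection. As with other MSCV-type vectors, the payload is expected to sit between viral long terminal repeats so that, once the plasmid is introduced into a packaging cell line, the transcript can be packaged into retroviral particles and stably integrated into the genome of infected target cells. No feature table accompanies the record, so the exact arrangement of LTRs, packaging signal and bacterial origin cannot be confirmed from the information given. The copy number and cloning method are listed as unknown.

The insert is human JARID1C, also known as KDM5C or SMCX, an X-linked histone demethylase, carrying the A388P point substitution. The record does not explicitly name the promoter driving the insert; in MSCV vectors this is typically the 5′ LTR. A GFP reporter is expressed independently from a separate UBC (ubiquitin C) promoter. According to the depositor, it is not fused to JARID1C and serves only to track cells and gauge infection or transfection efficiency. GFP is the only marker listed for mammalian cells, with no drug resistance marker recorded, so transduced cells would be identified or sorted by fluorescence. The stated purpose is retroviral expression of the A388P mutant. The associated publication concerns JARID1C inactivation and genomic instability in sporadic renal cancer, which suggests use in functional comparison of this variant with the wild-type protein, although the record does not describe the functional consequence of the mutation.
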