>Addgene plasmid #74778 | MSCV-dGFP-JARID1C A388P | addgene partial sequence | sequence record 142776 | pLXSN5 5'-CCCTTGAACCTCCTCGTTCGACC-3'
TCCTTCTCTAGGCGCCGGAATTCGTTGACCCAAGCTGGCTAGGTAAGCTTGATCAACAAGTTTGTACAAA
AAAGCAGGCTGGTACCGGTCCGGAATTCCCGGGATATCGTCGACCCACGCGTCCGCCCACGCGTCCGGGC
CGCGGCGTTTGGGAGGTAACTGTGGTGGCGAAGGCTGCGGTAGTGGGGAGGCAACCACACAGTTTGGAAG
AAACGGAGCGGGACGAAGAGGCGGTAGCAGTAGAGTCAGCCTGAGACTCTCAGAGCACGACGGCCACACG
CCCCCTTAGGCCCTCGGCGGGCGGCGGCTGCCCCGCTTAGGGCCTAGCCTCCGAGCATTGCCTCGGCTTC
AAACAGCGGCGGCGCCATGAGTCCTTAAGGGCGGTCCAAGCCTCCCGATCCCTGGCCCAGACCTCGGGCC
CACCATGGAGCCGGGGTCCGACGATTTCCTACCGCCACCGGAGTGCCCGGTGTTCGAGCCTAGCTGGGCC
GAGTTCCGAGACCCTCTTGGCTACATCGCGAAAATCAGGCCCATCGCAGAGAAATCGGGCATTTGCAAGA
TCCGCCCACCCGCGGACTGGCAGCCACCCTTTGCTGTGGAAGTGGACAACTTCAGGTTTACCCCCCGAAT
CCAGAGGCTGAATGAGCTAGAGGCCCAGACGAGAGTGAAACTGAACTACTTGGACCAGATTGCCAAATTC
TGGGAAATCCAGGGCTCCTCCTTAAAGATTCCCAATGTAGAACGGCGGATCTTGGACCTCTACAGTCTCA
GCAA
