>Addgene plasmid #74778 | MSCV-dGFP-JARID1C A388P | addgene partial sequence | sequence record 146067 | JARID1C-F 5'-GGTGGAGTCAACATCGCCTA-3'
ACCCTGCACCAAGATGACCATGAGGCTACGGAGGAACCACAGCAATGCCCAGTTTATTGAGTCATATGTC
TGCCGGATGTGTTCTCGAGGGGATGAGGATGACAAGCTCCTGCTGTGTGATGGCTGTGATGACAACTACC
ACATCTTCTGCCTGCTGCCTCCTCTGCCTGAGATCCCCAAGGGTGTCTGGCGGTGCCCAAAGTGTGTCAT
GGCGGAGTGTAAGCGACCCCCAGAAGCCTTTGGCTTTGAGCAGCCTACCCGGGAATACACTCTGCAGAGC
TTTGGCGAGATGGCCGACTCCTTTAAAGCTGACTACTTCAACATGCCCGTGCATATGGTGCCCACAGAAC
TTGTGGAGAAGGAGTTCTGGAGGCTGGTAAATAGCATTGAGGAAGATGTGACTGTTGAGTATGGAGCTGA
CATCCATTCCAAAGAATTTGGCAGCGGTTTCCCTGTCAGTGACAGTAAACGGCACCTAACCCCCGAAGAG
GAGGAGTATGCTACCAGTGGTTGGAACCTAAATGTGATGCCGGTGTTGGAACAGTCTGTACTGTGCCACA
TCAATGCAGATATCTCTGGCATGAAGGTGCCCTGGCTCTACGTGGGCATGGTCTTCTCAGCCTTTTGCTG
GCATATTGAGGATCACTGGAGTTACTCCATTAACTACCTCCACTGGGGTGAGCCGAAGACCTGGTATGGG
GTGCCCTCACTTGCAGCAGAACATTTGGAAGAAGTGATGAAGAAGCTGACACCTGAACTATTTGATAGCC
AGCCTGACCTCCTGCACCAACTTGTCACCCTCATGAATCCCAACACCCTCATGTCCCATGGTGTGCCAGT
TGTCCGCACAA
